Addgene plasmid #87916: AAV-U6-sgRNA-hSyn-mCherry
Purpose: sgRNA expressing AAV construct with a mCherry reporter driven by hSyn promoter. (replaced the GFP in pX552 from Zhang lab with mCherry)
Depositing lab: Alex Hewitt. Depositing organization: Centre for Eye Research Australia. Publication: AAV-Mediated CRISPR/Cas Gene Editing of Retinal Cells In Vivo. Hung SS, Chrysostomou V, Li F, Lim JK, Wang JH, Powell JE, Tu L, Daniszewski M, Lo C, Wong RC, Crowston JG, Pebay A, King AE, Bui BV, Liu GS, Hewitt AW. Invest Ophthalmol Vis Sci. 2016 Jun 1;57(7):3470-6. doi: 10.1167/iovs.16-19316. PubMed 27367513.
Backbone
  Vector backbone: pX552
  Backbone manufacturer: Feng Zhang lab
  Total vector size (bp): 5291
  Vector type: Mammalian Expression, AAV, CRISPR
Growth in bacteria
  Bacterial resistance: Ampicillin, 100 μg/mL
  Growth temperature: 37°C
  Growth strain: NEB Stable
  Copy number: High Copy
Gene/Insert
  Gene/Insert name: mCherry
  gRNA/shRNA sequence: SapI cloning site
  Promoter: hSyn
  Cloning method: Restriction Enzyme; 5′ cloning site SalI (not destroyed); 3′ cloning site BspEI (not destroyed)
  Sequencing primers: 5′ ctgcgtatgagtgcaagtgggtt
Resource information
  A portion of this plasmid was derived from a plasmid made by: pAAV-minCMV-mCherry (Addgene#27970)
Terms and licenses: Academic/Nonprofit Terms; Industry Terms: Not Available to Industry
How to cite: AAV-U6-sgRNA-hSyn-mCherry was a gift from Alex Hewitt (Addgene plasmid # 87916 ; http://n2t.net/addgene:87916 ; RRID:Addgene_87916)
