[The description below was written by a language model from this plasmid's Addgene catalogue record and pLannotate feature annotations shown in this document.]
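Description:
AAV-U6-sgRNA-hSyn-mCherry is an AAV transfer plasmid for delivering a CRISPR guide RNA together with a red fluorescent reporter, built on the pX552 backbone by replacing that vector's GFP with mCherry (cloned between SalI and BspEI sites, with the mCherry portion derived from pAAV-minCMV-mCherry). It is about 5.3 kb. In bacteria it is maintained through a high-copy ColE1/pUC-type origin with ampicillin selection (AmpR under its own bla promoter). The backbone also carries an f1/M13 phage origin.

The payload lies between AAV2 inverted terminal repeats, which allow the intervening DNA to be replicated and packaged into AAV particles when helper functions are supplied. It contains two expression units. A human U6 RNA polymerase III promoter sits upstream of a SapI cloning site and the Streptococcus pyogenes Cas9 gRNA scaffold, so a user-chosen spacer can be inserted to produce a complete sgRNA. No targeting sequence is present in the plasmid as deposited, and no Cas9 is encoded, so the nuclease must come from a separate source. Downstream, the neuron-specific human synapsin I promoter drives mammalian codon-optimised mCherry, terminated by the human growth hormone polyadenylation signal. A fragment annotated as SYNE3 follows mCherry after a short gap. The record does not explain its role or say whether it is fused in frame to the reporter.

The sequenced record is slightly shorter than the depositor's theoretical sequence and shows only fragments of the second ITR, whereas the theoretical map shows it intact. The associated work concerns AAV-mediated CRISPR/Cas editing of retinal cells in vivo, with mCherry marking transduced cells.
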