Features (pLannotate 1.2.2; 18 found; start..end, strand, type, name):
      1..241     +  promoter       U6 promoter: RNA polymerase III promoter for human U6 snRNA
    268..343     +  misc_RNA       gRNA scaffold: guide RNA scaffold for the Streptococcus pyogenes CRISPR/Cas9 system
    377..824     +  promoter       hSyn promoter: human synapsin I promoter; confers neuron-specific expression (Kügler et al., 2003)
    838..855     +  misc_feature   MCS (fragment): pUC18/19 multiple cloning site
    856..1566    +  CDS            mCherry: monomeric derivative of DsRed fluorescent protein (Shaner et al., 2004) mammalian codon-optimized
   1567..1585    +  misc_feature   MCS (fragment): multiple cloning site
   1654..1830    +  CDS            SYNE3 (fragment): SYNE3_HUMAN - Also known as C14orf139 From Homo sapiens (Human).
   1832..1861    +  misc_feature   MCS (fragment): pBluescript multiple cloning site
   1883..2359    +  polyA_signal   hGH poly(A) signal: human growth hormone polyadenylation signal
   2399..2539    +  repeat_region  AAV2 ITR: inverted terminal repeat of adeno-associated virus serotype 2 inverted
   2544..2595    -  misc_feature   bom (fragment): basis of mobility region from pBR322
   2614..2994    +  rep_origin     M13 ori (sequence partly withheld): M13 bacteriophage origin of replication; arrow indicates direction of (+) strand synthesis
   3070..3119    -  misc_feature   bom (fragment): basis of mobility region from pBR322
   3221..3256    -  CDS            rop (fragment): Rop protein, which maintains plasmids at low copy number; rop
   3351..3455    +  promoter       AmpR promoter: bla
   3456..4316    +  CDS            AmpR: β-lactamase; bla; confers resistance to ampicillin, carbenicillin, and related antibiotics
   4487..5075    +  rep_origin     ori: high-copy-number ColE1/pMB1/pBR322/pUC origin of replication
   5137..5277    -  repeat_region  AAV2 ITR: inverted terminal repeat of adeno-associated virus serotype 2 inverted
>Addgene plasmid #87916 | AAV-U6-sgRNA-hSyn-mCherry | depositor full sequence | sequence record 171383 | theoretical
GAGGGCCTATTTCCCATGATTCCTTCATATTTGCATATACGATACAAGGCTGTTAGAGAGATAATTGGAA
TTAATTTGACTGTAAACACAAAGATATTAGTACAAAATACGTGACGTAGAAAGTAATAATTTCTTGGGTA
GTTTGCAGTTTTAAAATTATGTTTTAAAATGGACTATCATATGCTTACCGTAACTTGAAAGTATTTCGAT
TTCTTGGCTTTATATATCTTGTGGAAAGGACGAAACACCGGAAGAGCGAGCTCTTCTGTTTTAGAGCTAG
AAATAGCAAGTTAAAATAAGGCTAGTCCGTTATCAACTTGAAAAAGTGGCACCGAGTCGGTGCTTTTTTT
CTAGACTGCAGAGGGCCCTGCGTATGAGTGCAAGTGGGTTTTAGGACCAGGATGAGGCGGGGTGGGGGTG
CCTACCTGACGACCGACCCCGACCCACTGGACAAGCACCCAACCCCCATTCCCCAAATTGCGCATCCCCT
ATCAGAGAGGGGGAGGGGAAACAGGATGCGGCGAGGCGCGTGCGCACTGCCAGCTTCAGCACCGCGGACA
GTGCCTTCGCCCCCGCCTGGCGGCGCGCGCCACCGCCGCCTCAGCACTGAAGGCGCGCTGACGTCACTCG
CCGGTCCCCCGCAAACTCCCCTTCCCGGCCACCTTGGTCGCGTCCGCGCCGCCGCCGGCCCAGCCGGACC
GCACCACGCGAGGCGCGAGATAGGGGGGCACGGGCGCGACCATCTGCGCTGCGGCGCCGGCGACTCAGCG
CTGCCTCAGTCTGCGGTGGGCAGCGGAGGAGTCGTGTCGTGCCTGAGAGCGCAGTCGAGAAGGTACCGGA
TCCTCTAGAGTCGACATGGTGAGCAAGGGCGAGGAGGATAACATGGCCATCATCAAGGAGTTCATGCGCT
TCAAGGTGCACATGGAGGGCTCCGTGAACGGCCACGAGTTCGAGATCGAGGGCGAGGGCGAGGGCCGCCC
CTACGAGGGCACCCAGACCGCCAAGCTGAAGGTGACCAAGGGTGGCCCCCTGCCCTTCGCCTGGGACATC
CTGTCCCCTCAGTTCATGTACGGCTCCAAGGCCTACGTGAAGCACCCCGCCGACATCCCCGACTACTTGA
AGCTGTCCTTCCCCGAGGGCTTCAAGTGGGAGCGCGTGATGAACTTCGAGGACGGCGGCGTGGTGACCGT
GACCCAGGACTCCTCCCTGCAGGACGGCGAGTTCATCTACAAGGTGAAGCTGCGCGGCACCAACTTCCCC
TCCGACGGCCCCGTAATGCAGAAGAAGACCATGGGCTGGGAGGCCTCCTCCGAGCGGATGTACCCCGAGG
ACGGCGCCCTGAAGGGCGAGATCAAGCAGAGGCTGAAGCTGAAGGACGGCGGCCACTACGACGCTGAGGT
CAAGACCACCTACAAGGCCAAGAAGCCCGTGCAGCTGCCCGGCGCCTACAACGTCAACATCAAGTTGGAC
ATCACCTCCCACAACGAGGACTACACCATCGTGGAACAGTACGAACGCGCCGAGGGCCGCCACTCCACCG
GCGGCATGGACGAGCTGTACAAGTAGTCCGGACTCAGATCTCGAGAGGAGGAGGAGGAGACAGACAGCAG
GATGCCCCACCTCGACAGCCCCGGCAGCTCCCAGCCGAGACGCTCCTTCCTCTCAAGGGTGATCAGGGCA
GCGCTACCGTTGCAGCTGCTTCTGCTGCTGCTGCTGCTCCTGGCCTGCCTGCTACCTGCCTCTGAAGATG
ACTACAGCTGCACCCAGGCCAACAACTTTGCCCGATCCTTCTACCCCATGCTGCGGTACACCAACGGGCC
ACCTCCCACCTAGGAATTCGATATCAAGCTTATCGATACCGAGCGCTGCTCGAGAGATCTACGGGTGGCA
TCCCTGTGACCCCTCCCCAGTGCCTCTCCTGGCCCTGGAAGTTGCCACTCCAGTGCCCACCAGCCTTGTC
CTAATAAAATTAAGTTGCATCATTTTGTCTGACTAGGTGTCCTTCTATAATATTATGGGGTGGAGGGGGG
TGGTATGGAGCAAGGGGCAAGTTGGGAAGACAACCTGTAGGGCCTGCGGGGTCTATTGGGAACCAAGCTG
GAGTGCAGTGGCACAATCTTGGCTCACTGCAATCTCCGCCTCCTGGGTTCAAGCGATTCTCCTGCCTCAG
CCTCCCGAGTTGTTGGGATTCCAGGCATGCATGACCAGGCTCAGCTAATTTTTGTTTTTTTGGTAGAGAC
GGGGTTTCACCATATTGGCCAGGCTGGTCTCCAACTCCTAATCTCAGGTGATCTACCCACCTTGGCCTCC
CAAATTGCTGGGATTACAGGCGTGAACCACTGCTCCCTTCCCTGTCCTTCTGATTTTGTAGGTAACCACG
TGCGGACCGAGCGGCCGCAGGAACCCCTAGTGATGGAGTTGGCCACTCCCTCTCTGCGCGCTCGCTCGCT
CACTGAGGCCGGGCGACCAAAGGTCGCCCGACGCCCGGGCTTTGCCCGGGCGGCCTCAGTGAGCGAGCGA
GCGCGCAGCTGCCTGCAGGGGCGCCTGATGCGGTATTTTCTCCTTACGCATCTGTGCGGTATTTCACACC
GCATA
[142 nt withheld, positions 2596-2737]
C
[141 nt withheld, positions 2739-2879]
CCTTTGACGTTGGAGTCCACGTTCTTT
[37 nt withheld, positions 2907-2943]
ACCCTATCTCGGGCTATTCTTTTGATTTATAAGGGATTTTGCCGATTTCGGCCTATTGGTTAAAAAATGA
GCTGATTTAACAAAAATTTAACGCGAATTTTAACAAAATATTAACGTTTACAATTTTATGGTGCACTCTC
AGTACAATCTGCTCTGATGCCGCATAGTTAAGCCAGCCCCGACACCCGCCAACACCCGCTGACGCGCCCT
GACGGGCTTGTCTGCTCCCGGCATCCGCTTACAGACAAGCTGTGACCGTCTCCGGGAGCTGCATGTGTCA
GAGGTTTTCACCGTCATCACCGAAACGCGCGAGACGAAAGGGCCTCGTGATACGCCTATTTTTATAGGTT
AATGTCATGATAATAATGGTTTCTTAGACGTCAGGTGGCACTTTTCGGGGAAATGTGCGCGGAACCCCTA
TTTGTTTATTTTTCTAAATACATTCAAATATGTATCCGCTCATGAGACAATAACCCTGATAAATGCTTCA
ATAATATTGAAAAAGGAAGAGTATGAGTATTCAACATTTCCGTGTCGCCCTTATTCCCTTTTTTGCGGCA
TTTTGCCTTCCTGTTTTTGCTCACCCAGAAACGCTGGTGAAAGTAAAAGATGCTGAAGATCAGTTGGGTG
CACGAGTGGGTTACATCGAACTGGATCTCAACAGCGGTAAGATCCTTGAGAGTTTTCGCCCCGAAGAACG
TTTTCCAATGATGAGCACTTTTAAAGTTCTGCTATGTGGCGCGGTATTATCCCGTATTGACGCCGGGCAA
GAGCAACTCGGTCGCCGCATACACTATTCTCAGAATGACTTGGTTGAGTACTCACCAGTCACAGAAAAGC
ATCTTACGGATGGCATGACAGTAAGAGAATTATGCAGTGCTGCCATAACCATGAGTGATAACACTGCGGC
CAACTTACTTCTGACAACGATCGGAGGACCGAAGGAGCTAACCGCTTTTTTGCACAACATGGGGGATCAT
GTAACTCGCCTTGATCGTTGGGAACCGGAGCTGAATGAAGCCATACCAAACGACGAGCGTGACACCACGA
TGCCTGTAGCAATGGCAACAACGTTGCGCAAACTATTAACTGGCGAACTACTTACTCTAGCTTCCCGGCA
ACAATTAATAGACTGGATGGAGGCGGATAAAGTTGCAGGACCACTTCTGCGCTCGGCCCTTCCGGCTGGC
TGGTTTATTGCTGATAAATCTGGAGCCGGTGAGCGTGGGTCTCGCGGTATCATTGCAGCACTGGGGCCAG
ATGGTAAGCCCTCCCGTATCGTAGTTATCTACACGACGGGGAGTCAGGCAACTATGGATGAACGAAATAG
ACAGATCGCTGAGATAGGTGCCTCACTGATTAAGCATTGGTAACTGTCAGACCAAGTTTACTCATATATA
CTTTAGATTGATTTAAAACTTCATTTTTAATTTAAAAGGATCTAGGTGAAGATCCTTTTTGATAATCTCA
TGACCAAAATCCCTTAACGTGAGTTTTCGTTCCACTGAGCGTCAGACCCCGTAGAAAAGATCAAAGGATC
TTCTTGAGATCCTTTTTTTCTGCGCGTAATCTGCTGCTTGCAAACAAAAAAACCACCGCTACCAGCGGTG
GTTTGTTTGCCGGATCAAGAGCTACCAACTCTTTTTCCGAAGGTAACTGGCTTCAGCAGAGCGCAGATAC
CAAATACTGTCCTTCTAGTGTAGCCGTAGTTAGGCCACCACTTCAAGAACTCTGTAGCACCGCCTACATA
CCTCGCTCTGCTAATCCTGTTACCAGTGGCTGCTGCCAGTGGCGATAAGTCGTGTCTTACCGGGTTGGAC
TCAAGACGATAGTTACCGGATAAGGCGCAGCGGTCGGGCTGAACGGGGGGTTCGTGCACACAGCCCAGCT
TGGAGCGAACGACCTACACCGAACTGAGATACCTACAGCGTGAGCTATGAGAAAGCGCCACGCTTCCCGA
AGGGAGAAAGGCGGACAGGTATCCGGTAAGCGGCAGGGTCGGAACAGGAGAGCGCACGAGGGAGCTTCCA
GGGGGAAACGCCTGGTATCTTTATAGTCCTGTCGGGTTTCGCCACCTCTGACTTGAGCGTCGATTTTTGT
GATGCTCGTCAGGGGGGCGGAGCCTATGGAAAAACGCCAGCAACGCGGCCTTTTTACGGTTCCTGGCCTT
TTGCTGGCCTTTTGCTCACATGTCCTGCAGGCAGCTGCGCGCTCGCTCGCTCACTGAGGCCGCCCGGGCA
AAGCCCGGGCGTCGGGCGACCTTTGGTCGCCCGGCCTCAGTGAGCGAGCGAGCGCGCAGAGAGGGAGTGG
CCAACTCCATCACTAGGGGTTCCTGCGGCCGCACGCGT
