Features (pLannotate 1.2.2; 19 found; start..end, strand, type, name):
      1..241     +  promoter       U6 promoter: RNA polymerase III promoter for human U6 snRNA
    268..343     +  misc_RNA       gRNA scaffold: guide RNA scaffold for the Streptococcus pyogenes CRISPR/Cas9 system
    377..824     +  promoter       hSyn promoter: human synapsin I promoter; confers neuron-specific expression (Kügler et al., 2003)
    838..855     +  misc_feature   MCS (fragment): pUC18/19 multiple cloning site
    856..1566    +  CDS            mCherry: monomeric derivative of DsRed fluorescent protein (Shaner et al., 2004) mammalian codon-optimized
   1567..1585    +  misc_feature   MCS (fragment): multiple cloning site
   1654..1830    +  CDS            SYNE3 (fragment): SYNE3_HUMAN - Also known as C14orf139 From Homo sapiens (Human).
   1832..1861    +  misc_feature   MCS (fragment): pBluescript multiple cloning site
   1883..2359    +  polyA_signal   hGH poly(A) signal: human growth hormone polyadenylation signal
   2399..2539    +  repeat_region  AAV2 ITR: inverted terminal repeat of adeno-associated virus serotype 2 inverted
   2544..2595    -  misc_feature   bom (fragment): basis of mobility region from pBR322
   2614..3069    +  rep_origin     f1 ori (sequence partly withheld): f1 bacteriophage origin of replication; arrow indicates direction of (+) strand synthesis
   3070..3119    -  misc_feature   bom (fragment): basis of mobility region from pBR322
   3221..3256    -  CDS            rop (fragment): Rop protein, which maintains plasmids at low copy number; rop
   3351..3455    +  promoter       AmpR promoter: bla
   3456..4316    +  CDS            AmpR: β-lactamase; bla; confers resistance to ampicillin, carbenicillin, and related antibiotics
   4487..5075    +  rep_origin     ori: high-copy-number ColE1/pMB1/pBR322/pUC origin of replication
   5148..5175    +  repeat_region  AAV2 ITR (fragment): inverted terminal repeat of adeno-associated virus serotype 2 inverted
   5204..5231    +  repeat_region  AAV2 ITR (fragment): inverted terminal repeat of adeno-associated virus serotype 2 inverted
>Addgene plasmid #87916 | AAV-U6-sgRNA-hSyn-mCherry | addgene full sequence | sequence record 174844 | Addgene NGS Result
GAGGGCCTATTTCCCATGATTCCTTCATATTTGCATATACGATACAAGGCTGTTAGAGAGATAATTGGAA
TTAATTTGACTGTAAACACAAAGATATTAGTACAAAATACGTGACGTAGAAAGTAATAATTTCTTGGGTA
GTTTGCAGTTTTAAAATTATGTTTTAAAATGGACTATCATATGCTTACCGTAACTTGAAAGTATTTCGAT
TTCTTGGCTTTATATATCTTGTGGAAAGGACGAAACACCGGAAGAGCGAGCTCTTCTGTTTTAGAGCTAG
AAATAGCAAGTTAAAATAAGGCTAGTCCGTTATCAACTTGAAAAAGTGGCACCGAGTCGGTGCTTTTTTT
CTAGACTGCAGAGGGCCCTGCGTATGAGTGCAAGTGGGTTTTAGGACCAGGATGAGGCGGGGTGGGGGTG
CCTACCTGACGACCGACCCCGACCCACTGGACAAGCACCCAACCCCCATTCCCCAAATTGCGCATCCCCT
ATCAGAGAGGGGGAGGGGAAACAGGATGCGGCGAGGCGCGTGCGCACTGCCAGCTTCAGCACCGCGGACA
GTGCCTTCGCCCCCGCCTGGCGGCGCGCGCCACCGCCGCCTCAGCACTGAAGGCGCGCTGACGTCACTCG
CCGGTCCCCCGCAAACTCCCCTTCCCGGCCACCTTGGTCGCGTCCGCGCCGCCGCCGGCCCAGCCGGACC
GCACCACGCGAGGCGCGAGATAGGGGGGCACGGGCGCGACCATCTGCGCTGCGGCGCCGGCGACTCAGCG
CTGCCTCAGTCTGCGGTGGGCAGCGGAGGAGTCGTGTCGTGCCTGAGAGCGCAGTCGAGAAGGTACCGGA
TCCTCTAGAGTCGACATGGTGAGCAAGGGCGAGGAGGATAACATGGCCATCATCAAGGAGTTCATGCGCT
TCAAGGTGCACATGGAGGGCTCCGTGAACGGCCACGAGTTCGAGATCGAGGGCGAGGGCGAGGGCCGCCC
CTACGAGGGCACCCAGACCGCCAAGCTGAAGGTGACCAAGGGTGGCCCCCTGCCCTTCGCCTGGGACATC
CTGTCCCCTCAGTTCATGTACGGCTCCAAGGCCTACGTGAAGCACCCCGCCGACATCCCCGACTACTTGA
AGCTGTCCTTCCCCGAGGGCTTCAAGTGGGAGCGCGTGATGAACTTCGAGGACGGCGGCGTGGTGACCGT
GACCCAGGACTCCTCCCTGCAGGACGGCGAGTTCATCTACAAGGTGAAGCTGCGCGGCACCAACTTCCCC
TCCGACGGCCCCGTAATGCAGAAGAAGACCATGGGCTGGGAGGCCTCCTCCGAGCGGATGTACCCCGAGG
ACGGCGCCCTGAAGGGCGAGATCAAGCAGAGGCTGAAGCTGAAGGACGGCGGCCACTACGACGCTGAGGT
CAAGACCACCTACAAGGCCAAGAAGCCCGTGCAGCTGCCCGGCGCCTACAACGTCAACATCAAGTTGGAC
ATCACCTCCCACAACGAGGACTACACCATCGTGGAACAGTACGAACGCGCCGAGGGCCGCCACTCCACCG
GCGGCATGGACGAGCTGTACAAGTAGTCCGGACTCAGATCTCGAGAGGAGGAGGAGGAGACAGACAGCAG
GATGCCCCACCTCGACAGCCCCGGCAGCTCCCAGCCGAGACGCTCCTTCCTCTCAAGGGTGATCAGGGCA
GCGCTACCGTTGCAGCTGCTTCTGCTGCTGCTGCTGCTCCTGGCCTGCCTGCTACCTGCCTCTGAAGATG
ACTACAGCTGCACCCAGGCCAACAACTTTGCCCGATCCTTCTACCCCATGCTGCGGTACACCAACGGGCC
ACCTCCCACCTAGGAATTCGATATCAAGCTTATCGATACCGAGCGCTGCTCGAGAGATCTACGGGTGGCA
TCCCTGTGACCCCTCCCCAGTGCCTCTCCTGGCCCTGGAAGTTGCCACTCCAGTGCCCACCAGCCTTGTC
CTAATAAAATTAAGTTGCATCATTTTGTCTGACTAGGTGTCCTTCTATAATATTATGGGGTGGAGGGGGG
TGGTATGGAGCAAGGGGCAAGTTGGGAAGACAACCTGTAGGGCCTGCGGGGTCTATTGGGAACCAAGCTG
GAGTGCAGTGGCACAATCTTGGCTCACTGCAATCTCCGCCTCCTGGGTTCAAGCGATTCTCCTGCCTCAG
CCTCCCGAGTTGTTGGGATTCCAGGCATGCATGACCAGGCTCAGCTAATTTTTGTTTTTTTGGTAGAGAC
GGGGTTTCACCATATTGGCCAGGCTGGTCTCCAACTCCTAATCTCAGGTGATCTACCCACCTTGGCCTCC
CAAATTGCTGGGATTACAGGCGTGAACCACTGCTCCCTTCCCTGTCCTTCTGATTTTGTAGGTAACCACG
TGCGGACCGAGCGGCCGCAGGAACCCCTAGTGATGGAGTTGGCCACTCCCTCTCTGCGCGCTCGCTCGCT
CACTGAGGCCGGGCGACCAAAGGTCGCCCGACGCCCGGGCTTTGCCCGGGCGGCCTCAGTGAGCGAGCGA
GCGCGCAGCTGCCTGCAGGGGCGCCTGATGCGGTATTTTCTCCTTACGCATCTGTGCGGTATTTCACACC
GCATA
[95 nt withheld, positions 2596-2690]
T
[46 nt withheld, positions 2692-2737]
C
[141 nt withheld, positions 2739-2879]
CCTTTGACGTTGGAGTCCACGTTCTTT
[37 nt withheld, positions 2907-2943]
ACTCTATCTCGGGCTATTCTTTTGATTTATAAGGGATTTTGCCGATTTCGGTCTATTGGTTAAAAAATGA
GCTGATTTAACAAAAATTTAACGCGAATTTTAACAAAATATTAACGTTTACAATTTTATGGTGCACTCTC
AGTACAATCTGCTCTGATGCCGCATAGTTAAGCCAGCCCCGACACCCGCCAACACCCGCTGACGCGCCCT
GACGGGCTTGTCTGCTCCCGGCATCCGCTTACAGACAAGCTGTGACCGTCTCCGGGAGCTGCATGTGTCA
GAGGTTTTCACCGTCATCACCGAAACGCGCGAGACGAAAGGGCCTCGTGATACGCCTATTTTTATAGGTT
AATGTCATGATAATAATGGTTTCTTAGACGTCAGGTGGCACTTTTCGGGGAAATGTGCGCGGAACCCCTA
TTTGTTTATTTTTCTAAATACATTCAAATATGTATCCGCTCATGAGACAATAACCCTGATAAATGCTTCA
ATAATATTGAAAAAGGAAGAGTATGAGTATTCAACATTTCCGTGTCGCCCTTATTCCCTTTTTTGCGGCA
TTTTGCCTTCCTGTTTTTGCTCACCCAGAAACGCTGGTGAAAGTAAAAGATGCTGAAGATCAGTTGGGTG
CACGAGTGGGTTACATCGAACTGGATCTCAACAGCGGTAAGATCCTTGAGAGTTTTCGCCCCGAAGAACG
TTTTCCAATGATGAGCACTTTTAAAGTTCTGCTATGTGGCGCGGTATTATCCCGTATTGACGCCGGGCAA
GAGCAACTCGGTCGCCGCATACACTATTCTCAGAATGACTTGGTTGAGTACTCACCAGTCACAGAAAAGC
ATCTTACGGATGGCATGACAGTAAGAGAATTATGCAGTGCTGCCATAACCATGAGTGATAACACTGCGGC
CAACTTACTTCTGACAACGATCGGAGGACCGAAGGAGCTAACCGCTTTTTTGCACAACATGGGGGATCAT
GTAACTCGCCTTGATCGTTGGGAACCGGAGCTGAATGAAGCCATACCAAACGACGAGCGTGACACCACGA
TGCCTGTAGCAATGGCAACAACGTTGCGCAAACTATTAACTGGCGAACTACTTACTCTAGCTTCCCGGCA
ACAATTAATAGACTGGATGGAGGCGGATAAAGTTGCAGGACCACTTCTGCGCTCGGCCCTTCCGGCTGGC
TGGTTTATTGCTGATAAATCTGGAGCCGGTGAGCGTGGGTCTCGCGGTATCATTGCAGCACTGGGGCCAG
ATGGTAAGCCCTCCCGTATCGTAGTTATCTACACGACGGGGAGTCAGGCAACTATGGATGAACGAAATAG
ACAGATCGCTGAGATAGGTGCCTCACTGATTAAGCATTGGTAACTGTCAGACCAAGTTTACTCATATATA
CTTTAGATTGATTTAAAACTTCATTTTTAATTTAAAAGGATCTAGGTGAAGATCCTTTTTGATAATCTCA
TGACCAAAATCCCTTAACGTGAGTTTTCGTTCCACTGAGCGTCAGACCCCGTAGAAAAGATCAAAGGATC
TTCTTGAGATCCTTTTTTTCTGCGCGTAATCTGCTGCTTGCAAACAAAAAAACCACCGCTACCAGCGGTG
GTTTGTTTGCCGGATCAAGAGCTACCAACTCTTTTTCCGAAGGTAACTGGCTTCAGCAGAGCGCAGATAC
CAAATACTGTTCTTCTAGTGTAGCCGTAGTTAGGCCACCACTTCAAGAACTCTGTAGCACCGCCTACATA
CCTCGCTCTGCTAATCCTGTTACCAGTGGCTGCTGCCAGTGGCGATAAGTCGTGTCTTACCGGGTTGGAC
TCAAGACGATAGTTACCGGATAAGGCGCAGCGGTCGGGCTGAACGGGGGGTTCGTGCACACAGCCCAGCT
TGGAGCGAACGACCTACACCGAACTGAGATACCTACAGCGTGAGCTATGAGAAAGCGCCACGCTTCCCGA
AGGGAGAAAGGCGGACAGGTATCCGGTAAGCGGCAGGGTCGGAACAGGAGAGCGCACGAGGGAGCTTCCA
GGGGGAAACGCCTGGTATCTTTATAGTCCTGTCGGGTTTCGCCACCTCTGACTTGAGCGTCGATTTTTGT
GATGCTCGTCAGGGGGGCGGAGCCTATGGAAAAACGCCAGCAACGCGGCCTTTTTACGGTTCCTGGCCTT
TTGCTGGCCTTTTGCTCACATGTCCTGCAGGCAGCTGCGCGCTCGCTCGCTCACTGAGGCCGCCCGGGCG
TCGGGCGACCTTTGGTCGCCCGGCCTCAGTGAGCGAGCGAGCGCGCAGAGAGGGAGTGGCCAACTCCATC
ACTAGGGGTTCCTGCGGCCGCACGCGT
